Addgene plasmid #196852: pBactin-mOrange2-CI
Purpose: Expression of red fluorescent reporter mOrange driven by the strong Beta-actin promoter
Depositing lab: Frank Bradke. Depositing organization: Deutsches Zentrum fuer Neurodegenerative Erkrankungen (DZNE). Publication: Centrosomal microtubule nucleation regulates radial migration of projection neurons independently of polarization in the developing brain. Vinopal S, Dupraz S, Alfadil E, Pietralla T, Bendre S, Stiess M, Falk S, Camargo Ortega G, Maghelli N, Tolic IM, Smejkal J, Gotz M, Bradke F. Neuron. 2023 Apr 19;111(8):1241-1263.e16. doi: 10.1016/j.neuron.2023.01.020. Epub 2023 Feb 15. PubMed 36796357.
Backbone
  Vector backbone: pBeta-actin
  Backbone size w/o insert (bp): 6030
  Vector type: Mammalian Expression
Growth in bacteria
  Bacterial resistance: Ampicillin, 100 μg/mL
  Growth temperature: 37°C
  Growth strain: DH5alpha
  Copy number: High Copy
Gene/Insert
  Gene/Insert name: mOrange2
  Species: Discosoma sp.
  Insert size (bp): 734
  Mutation: None (wt)
  Promoter: Chicken bactin (plus Chicken bactin intron)
  Cloning method: Restriction Enzyme; 5′ cloning site NheI (not destroyed); 3′ cloning site BglII (not destroyed)
  Sequencing primers: 5′ pCAG forward (5'-GCAACGTGCTGGTTATTGTG-3'); 3′ SV40pA-R (5'-GAAATTTGTGATGCTATTGC-3')
Resource information
  A portion of this plasmid was derived from a plasmid made by: pBeta-actin [Kapitein et al. , 2010]
Terms and licenses: Academic/Nonprofit Terms; Industry Terms: Not Available to Industry
How to cite: pBactin-mOrange2-CI was a gift from Frank Bradke (Addgene plasmid # 196852 ; http://n2t.net/addgene:196852 ; RRID:Addgene_196852)
