[The description below was written by a language model from this plasmid's Addgene catalogue record and pLannotate feature annotations shown in this document.]
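Description:
pBactin-mOrange2-CI is a mammalian expression plasmid built on the pBeta-actin backbone that constitutively expresses the fluorescent protein mOrange2. It is propagated in E. coli as a high-copy plasmid through a ColE1/pUC-type origin of replication, with selection by ampicillin via the β-lactamase gene and its own promoter. The sequenced construct is about 6.8 kb, consistent with the recorded backbone and insert sizes. No mammalian selection marker is annotated, so the plasmid appears suited to transient expression. The backbone also carries non-functional leftovers from earlier cloning vectors, including fragments of lacI, lacZα, rop and the pBR322 bom region, along with a lac promoter/operator and CAP binding site.

The expression cassette starts with the chicken β-actin promoter, which spans the sequence origin. It is followed by an intron that the catalogue entry calls the chicken β-actin intron and the automated annotation identifies as the chimeric chicken β-actin/rabbit β-globin intron familiar from CAG-type vectors. Such an intron generally improves transcript processing and expression level. Downstream lies the unmutated mOrange2 coding sequence, an orange Discosoma-derived protein (called a red reporter in the deposit record), cloned between NheI and BglII sites that both remain intact. A multiple cloning site sits immediately after the fluorescent protein, and an SV40 polyadenylation signal, with a short adjoining large T antigen fragment, terminates the transcript. The position of this cloning site and the "CI" in the name suggest that the vector could also be used to fuse a gene of interest to the C-terminus of mOrange2, although the record does not state this. Its stated purpose is strong β-actin promoter-driven expression of the reporter to label transfected cells, and the associated publication concerns neuronal migration in the developing brain.
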