Features (pLannotate 1.2.2; 16 found; start..end, strand, type, name):
    237..1206    +  intron         chimeric intron: chimera between introns from chicken β-actin and rabbit β-globin
   1260..1967    +  CDS            mOrange2: mOrange2 is a basic (constitutively fluorescent) orange fluorescent protein published in 2008, derived from Discosoma sp.. It has high acid sensitivity.
   1977..2033    +  misc_feature   MCS: multiple cloning site
   2052..2137    +  CDS            large T antigen (fragment): large T antigen from SV40 (simian virus 40)
   2160..2294    +  polyA_signal   SV40 poly(A) signal: SV40 polyadenylation signal
   2332..2348    -  protein_bind   lac operator: The lac repressor binds to the lac operator to inhibit transcription in E. coli. This inhibition can be relieved by adding lactose or isopropyl-β-D-thiogalactopyranoside (IPTG). lac repressor encoded by lacI
   2356..2386    -  promoter       lac promoter: promoter for the E. coli lac operon
   2401..2422    -  protein_bind   CAP binding site: CAP binding activates transcription in the presence of cAMP. E. coli catabolite activator protein
   2435..2527    -  CDS            lacI (fragment): lac repressor; lacI; The lac repressor binds to the lac operator to inhibit transcription in E. coli. This inhibition can be relieved by adding lactose or isopropyl-β-D-thiogalactopyranoside (IPTG).
   2710..3298    -  rep_origin     ori: high-copy-number ColE1/pMB1/pBR322/pUC origin of replication
   3469..4329    -  CDS            AmpR: β-lactamase; bla; confers resistance to ampicillin, carbenicillin, and related antibiotics
   4330..4434    -  promoter       AmpR promoter: bla
   4529..4564    +  CDS            rop (fragment): Rop protein, which maintains plasmids at low copy number; rop
   4666..4765    +  misc_feature   bom (fragment): basis of mobility region from pBR322
   4771..4925    -  CDS            lacZα (fragment): LacZα fragment of β-galactosidase; lacZ fragment
   6725..236     +  promoter       chicken β-actin promoter (across the origin): No description available
>Addgene plasmid #196852 | pBactin-mOrange2-CI | addgene full sequence | sequence record 391809 | Addgene NGS Result
CCCCCCCTCCCCACCCCCAATTTTGTATTTATTTATTTTTTAATTATTTTGTGCAGCGATGGGGGCGGGG
GGGGGGGGGGCGCGCGCCAGGCGGGGCGGGGCGGGGCGAGGGGCGGGGCGGGGCGAGGCGGAGAGGTGCG
GCGGCAGCCAATCAGAGCGGCGCGCTCCGAAAGTTTCCTTTTATGGCGAGGCGGCGGCGGCGGCGGCCCT
ATAAAAAGCGAAGCGCGCGGCGGGCGGGAGTCGCTGCGCGCTGCCTTCGCCCCGTGCCCCGCTCCGCCGC
CGCCTCGCGCCGCCCGCCCCGGCTCTGACTGACCGCGTTACTCCCACAGGTGAGCGGGCGGGACGGCCCT
TCTCCTCCGGGCTGTAATTAGCGCTTGGTTTAATGACGGCTCGTTTCTTTTCTGTGGCTGCGTGAAAGCC
TTAAAGGGCTCCGGGAGGGCCCTTTGTGCGGGGGGGAGCGGCTCGGGGGGTGCGTGCGTGTGTGTGTGCG
TGGGGAGCGCCGCGTGCGGCTCCGCGCTGCCCGGCGGCTGTGAGCGCTGCGGGCGCGGCGCGGGGCTTTG
TGCGCTCCGCAGTGTGCGCGAGGGGAGCGCGGCCGGGGGCGGTGCCCCGCGGTGCGGGGGGGGCTGCGAG
GGGAACAAAGGCTGCGTGCGGGGTGTGTGCGKGGGGGGGTGAGCAGGGGGTGTGGGCGCGGCGGTCGGGC
TGTAACCCCCCCCTGCACCCCCCTCCCCGAGTTGCTGAGCACGGCCCGGCTTCGGGTGCGGGGCTCCGTG
CGGGGCGTGGCGCGGGGCTCGCCGTGCCGGGCGGGGGGTGGCGGCAGGTGGGGGTGCCGGGCGGGGCGGG
GCCGCCTCGGGCCGGGGAGGGCTCGGGGGAGGGGCGCGGCGGCCCCCGGAGCGCCGGCGGCTGTCGAGGC
GCGGCGAGCCGCAGCCATTGCCTTTTATGGTAATCGTGCGAGAGGGCGCAGGGACTTCCTTTGTCCCAAA
TCTGTGCGGAGCCGAAATCTGGGAGGCGCCGCCGCACCCCCTCTAGCGGGCGCGGGGCGAAGCGGTGCGG
CGCCGGCAGGAAGGAAATGGGCGGGGAGGGCCTTCGTGCGTCGCCGCGCCGCCGTCCCCTTCTCCATCTC
CAGCCTCGGGGCTGTCCGCAGGGGGACGGCTGCCTTCGGGGGGGACGGGGCAGGGCGGGGTTCGGCTTCT
GGCGTGTGACCGGCGGGGTTTATATCTTCCCTTCTCTGTTCCTCCGCAGCCCCCAAGCTAGCAGCCACCA
TGGTGAGCAAGGGCGAGGAGAATAACATGGCCATCATCAAGGAGTTCATGCGCTTCAAGGTGCGCATGGA
GGGCTCCGTGAACGGCCACGAGTTCGAGATCGAGGGCGAGGGCGAGGGCCGCCCCTACGAGGGCTTTCAG
ACCGCTAAGCTGAAGGTGACCAAGGGTGGCCCCCTGCCCTTCGCCTGGGACATCCTGTCCCCTCATTTCA
CCTACGGCTCCAAGGCCTACGTGAAGCACCCCGCCGACATCCCCGACTACTTCAAGCTGTCCTTCCCCGA
GGGCTTCAAGTGGGAGCGCGTGATGAACTACGAGGACGGCGGCGTGGTGACCGTGACCCAGGACTCCTCC
CTGCAGGACGGCGAGTTCATCTACAAGGTGAAGCTGCGCGGCACCAACTTCCCCTCCGACGGCCCCGTGA
TGCAGAAGAAGACCATGGGCTGGGAGGCCTCCTCCGAGCGGATGTACCCCGAGGACGGTGCCCTGAAGGG
CAAGATCAAGATGAGGCTGAAGCTGAAGGACGGCGGCCACTACACCTCCGAGGTCAAGACCACCTACAAG
GCCAAGAAGCCCGTGCAGCTGCCCGGCGCCTACATCGTCGACATCAAGTTGGACATCACCTCCCACAACG
AGGACTACACCATCGTGGAACAGTACGAACGCGCCGAGGGCCGCCACTCCACCGGCGGCATGGACGAGCT
GTACAAGTCAGGACTCAGATCTCGAGCTCAAGCTTCGAATTCTGCAGTCGACGGTACCGCGGGCCCGGGA
TCCACCGGATCTAGATAAGTAATGATCATAATCAGCCATATCACATCTGTAGAGGTTTTACTTGCTTTAA
AAAACCTCCCACACCTCCCCCTGAACCTGAAACATAAAATGAATGCAATTGTTGTTGTTAACTTGTTTAT
TGCAGCTTATAATGGTTACAAATAAAGCAATAGCATCACAAATTTCACAAATAAAGCATTTTTTTCACTG
CATTCTAGTTGTGGTTTGTCCAAACTCATCAATGTATCTTATCATGTCTGGATCAATTCGTAATCATGTC
ATAGCTGTTTCCTGTGTGAAATTGTTATCCGCTCACAATTCCACACAACATACGAGCCGGAAGCATAAAG
TGTAAAGCCTGGGGTGCCTAATGAGTGAGCTAACTCACATTAATTGCGTTGCGCTCACTGCCCGCTTTCC
AGTCGGGAAACCTGTCGTGCCAGCTGCATTAATGAATCGGCCAACGCGCGGGGAGAGGCGGTTTGCGTAT
TGGGCGCTCTTCCGCTTCCTCGCTCACTGACTCGCTGCGCTCGGTCGTTCGGCTGCGGCGAGCGGTATCA
GCTCACTCAAAGGCGGTAATACGGTTATCCACAGAATCAGGGGATAACGCAGGAAAGAACATGTGAGCAA
AAGGCCAGCAAAAGGCCAGGAACCGTAAAAAGGCCGCGTTGCTGGCGTTTTTCCATAGGCTCCGCCCCCC
TGACGAGCATCACAAAAATCGACGCTCAAGTCAGAGGTGGCGAAACCCGACAGGACTATAAAGATACCAG
GCGTTTCCCCCTGGAAGCTCCCTCGTGCGCTCTCCTGTTCCGACCCTGCCGCTTACCGGATACCTGTCCG
CCTTTCTCCCTTCGGGAAGCGTGGCGCTTTCTCATAGCTCACGCTGTAGGTATCTCAGTTCGGTGTAGGT
CGTTCGCTCCAAGCTGGGCTGTGTGCACGAACCCCCCGTTCAGCCCGACCGCTGCGCCTTATCCGGTAAC
TATCGTCTTGAGTCCAACCCGGTAAGACACGACTTATCGCCACTGGCAGCAGCCACTGGTAACAGGATTA
GCAGAGCGAGGTATGTAGGCGGTGCTACAGAGTTCTTGAAGTGGTGGCCTAACTACGGCTACACTAGAAG
AACAGTATTTGGTATCTGCGCTCTGCTGAAGCCAGTTACCTTCGGAAAAAGAGTTGGTAGCTCTTGATCC
GGCAAACAAACCACCGCTGGTAGCGGTGGTTTTTTTGTTTGCAAGCAGCAGATTACGCGCAGAAAAAAAG
GATCTCAAGAAGATCCTTTGATCTTTTCTACGGGGTCTGACGCTCAGTGGAACGAAAACTCACGTTAAGG
GATTTTGGTCATGAGATTATCAAAAAGGATCTTCACCTAGATCCTTTTAAATTAAAAATGAAGTTTTAAA
TCAATCTAAAGTATATATGAGTAAACTTGGTCTGACAGTTACCAATGCTTAATCAGTGAGGCACCTATCT
CAGCGATCTGTCTATTTCGTTCATCCATAGTTGCCTGACTCCCCGTCGTGTAGATAACTACGATACGGGA
GGGCTTACCATCTGGCCCCAGTGCTGCAATGATACCGCGAGACCCACGCTCACCGGCTCCAGATTTATCA
GCAATAAACCAGCCAGCCGGAAGGGCCGAGCGCAGAAGTGGTCCTGCAACTTTATCCGCCTCCATCCAGT
CTATTAATTGTTGCCGGGAAGCTAGAGTAAGTAGTTCGCCAGTTAATAGTTTGCGCAACGTTGTTGCCAT
TGCTACAGGCATCGTGGTGTCACGCTCGTCGTTTGGTATGGCTTCATTCAGCTCCGGTTCCCAACGATCA
AGGCGAGTTACATGATCCCCCATGTTGTGCAAAAAAGCGGTTAGCTCCTTCGGTCCTCCGATCGTTGTCA
GAAGTAAGTTGGCCGCAGTGTTATCACTCATGGTTATGGCAGCACTGCATAATTCTCTTACTGTCATGCC
ATCCGTAAGATGCTTTTCTGTGACTGGTGAGTACTCAACCAAGTCATTCTGAGAATAGTGTATGCGGCGA
CCGAGTTGCTCTTGCCCGGCGTCAATACGGGATAATACCGCGCCACATAGCAGAACTTTAAAAGTGCTCA
TCATTGGAAAACGTTCTTCGGGGCGAAAACTCTCAAGGATCTTACCGCTGTTGAGATCCAGTTCGATGTA
ACCCACTCGTGCACCCAACTGATCTTCAGCATCTTTTACTTTCACCAGCGTTTCTGGGTGAGCAAAAACA
GGAAGGCAAAATGCCGCAAAAAAGGGAATAAGGGCGACACGGAAATGTTGAATACTCATACTCTTCCTTT
TTCAATATTATTGAAGCATTTATCAGGGTTATTGTCTCATGAGCGGATACATATTTGAATGTATTTAGAA
AAATAAACAAATAGGGGTTCCGCGCACATTTCCCCGAAAAGTGCCACCTGACGTCTAAGAAACCATTATT
ATCATGACATTAACCTATAAAAATAGGCGTATCACGAGGCCCTTTCGTCTCGCGCGTTTCGGTGATGACG
GTGAAAACCTCTGACACATGCAGCTCCCGGAGACGGTCACAGCTTGTCTGTAAGCGGATGCCGGGAGCAG
ACAAGCCCGTCAGGGCGCGTCAGCGGGTGTTGGCGGGTGTCGGGGCTGGCTTAACTATGCGGCATCAGAG
CAGATTGTACTGAGAGTGCACCATATGCGGTGTGAAATACCGCACAGATGCGTAAGGAGAAAATACCGCA
TCAGGCGCCATTCGCCATTCAGGCTGCGCAACTGTTGGGAAGGGCGATCGGTGCGGGCCTCTTCGCTATT
ACGCCAGCTGGCGAAAGGGGGATGTGCTGCAAGGCGATTAAGTTGGGTAACGCCAGGGTTTTCCCAGTCA
CGACGTTGTAAAACGACGGCCAGTGCCAAGTTGGGATCTTTGCATTGGCCCACGGCTCTCAGGATGGGGA
TGCTCCCCTTCAGCACCCGGTTCCCCTTGGAAACTGATGGTCCTGGCTCTGTGGCATGGCAGTGGCACTG
TGAGGAGCCCCCTACCAGCAGCACACAGTGGGGTTGGCACTGCCACGCTCCGGATGCCGCGCTCTGATCC
AACCCCATAATCAAGGGAACCCGAATTGCCCCATCATTGCCCCCACCACCCCCATCCTGCCGGGCCCTCA
CACCCCACGCTGCCTTCTGGTGACATTCCCCAGCCCAAACCCACGGCTTCATGGCTACCGCGGGGCATTT
CCCATTGCCGCCCCATTATCAGCTCTGCACACCTCCCGCTGTACCCATGCCTCGTGGCTGCCCTTCTTTG
ACGTATAATCTTCTAATTAATACCCGGCCTTGTCAAAGTGGAGCACAAACGTTAATTAATTCCCCAGCAG
GCAGGTAATTAACAGTGTGACTCCCTTTTTGCTGCGAGTGGGGCTGATACAGAGAGATGTGGCACTATGG
AGCCCACGGGGTCCTGGCACTGGGTGCCCACGGAGGTCCCCATGTGCTGCAGTGTCACCGCCTCCGAGGA
GACAGTATTGTCCCTGCGGTGTCCCTGCAGCTCAGCTCTGTCCACAGGGCCACCTCCAGTTTGGAGGGGA
CACAATGCAGCCCCGATGCAACCCATCCTCGCAGCATCCCAGGGACAAAGACCTCACTGCAAGACCGCAC
ACAGGGCTGGGTCCCGCTCCCCTAATATCTACAGTGCTTCTTGCATGGCCCCTTAATCAATGCAGTTAAT
CAGCATGCGCTCATGCACCGCTCTGGAGCTGCAAAGCCCCTCGCAGCGCTGCTCACCAACACCGCGCACC
GCCCCGGCCCAGCCTGCAGCACGCGCTGCAAACAGGAAAGAAACAAAATATTGCCCAAATGTAGGCAAAG
GCATTCGGCTGCCTTGACCTCCGCCGGGCCGGGCCCTGCCTGACTCAGCTCCTTACTCAGCGCTCGCTTC
CTCCCTCCGGCTGCCACCGCCGCAGCGCACACCCTGACAAAGAGTGGCCCTTAACGGGCTCTGAGGTGCA
CCCAGCAGTGCACTCAGCAGTCCAAGGGCCGGCCTGGAGGTTTGCACCGCTACGTGCTGACATTAGCATT
GAACTTGGCCCTGGGTAGTGCTGCAGGCCGGGCGGGGTGGGTGTAGAGAGTGCAGCGCGCGTTGCACCCG
GTGCCCCTTCCCCTCCCTTGCATCCCAGCAGGCTGCACCCCAGCACCAGGCCCGTGCATGCATGCTCCTG
GTGTTATTGCAGCCTGGTGCATGCATGCGTCTTGATGGTGCAGCGCTGTGCATGCATCCTCCTTGGTGTG
TAGCAGTCTAGTGCATGCATACCCCTCGGTGTTATTGCTGCTCTGTGCACGCACGCTCATTGTATCACTT
CATCCCAGTGCATGCACTCACACTGGAGCGATTGCTGCTCGGTGCACGCACACTCATTGTATCACTGCAG
CTCAGTGGCTGCACGCACACCGGTGTTATTGCTGCTCGGTGCGTGCATGCACATCAGTGTCGCTGCAGCT
CAGTGCATGCACGCTCATTGCCCATCGCTATCCCTGCCTCTCCTGCTGGCGCTCCCCGGGAGGTGACTTC
AAGGGGACCGCAGGACCACCTCGGGGGTGGGGGGAGGGCTGCACACGCGGACCCCGCTCCCCCTCCCCAA
CAAAGCACTGTGGAATCAAAAAGGGGGGAGGGGGGATGGAGGGGCGCGTCACACCCCCGCCCCACACCCT
CACCTCGAGGTGAGCCCCACGTTCTGCTTCACTCTCCCCATCTC
